Addgene plasmid #157608: pD649-HAsp-DSCAM(Trunc1)-COMP5AP-AviTag-9xHis
Purpose: Mammalian expression of cell-surface protein partial extracellular domain fused to COMP5AP-AviTag-9xHis. Protein is secreted from cells.
Depositing lab: Chris Garcia. Depositing organization: Stanford University. Publication: A Human IgSF Cell-Surface Interactome Reveals a Complex Network of Protein-Protein Interactions. Wojtowicz WM, Vielmetter J, Fernandes RA, Siepe DH, Eastman CL, Chisholm GB, Cox S, Klock H, Anderson PW, Rue SM, Miller JJ, Glaser SM, Bragstad ML, Vance J, Lam AW, Lesley SA, Zinn K, Garcia KC. Cell. 2020 Aug 20;182(4):1027-1043.e17. doi: 10.1016/j.cell.2020.07.025. PubMed 32822567.
Backbone
  Vector backbone: pD649
  Backbone size w/o insert (bp): 7153
  Vector type: Mammalian Expression
Growth in bacteria
  Bacterial resistance: Ampicillin, 100 μg/mL
  Growth temperature: 37°C
  Growth strain: DH5alpha
  Copy number: High Copy
Gene/Insert
  Gene/Insert name: DSCAM
  Species: H. sapiens (human)
  Insert size (bp): 4734
  Entrez Gene: DSCAM (a.k.a. CHD2, CHD2-42, CHD2-52)
  Promoter: CMV/SP6
  Tag / fusion protein: COMP5AP-AviTag-9xHis (C terminal on backbone)
  Cloning method: Restriction Enzyme; 5′ cloning site GCGGCCGC (not destroyed); 3′ cloning site GGCGCGCC (not destroyed)
  Sequencing primers: 5′ ATTTAGGTGACACTATAG; 3′ CGTCGCACTCCATCACGGTG
Resource information
  A portion of this plasmid was derived from a plasmid made by: synthesis by ThermoFisher
Terms and licenses: Academic/Nonprofit Terms; Industry Terms: Not Available to Industry
Depositor comments: Some plasmids in this collection may have an IS4-like element ISVsa5 family transposase upstream of the CMV promoter.
How to cite: pD649-HAsp-DSCAM(Trunc1)-COMP5AP-AviTag-9xHis was a gift from Chris Garcia (Addgene plasmid # 157608 ; http://n2t.net/addgene:157608 ; RRID:Addgene_157608)
