[The description below was written by a language model from this plasmid's Addgene catalogue record and pLannotate feature annotations shown in this document.]
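Description:
pD649-HAsp-DSCAM(Trunc1)-COMP5AP-AviTag-9xHis is a mammalian expression plasmid of about 11.9 kb built on the pD649 backbone, designed to produce a secreted, multimerised form of part of the extracellular domain of human DSCAM, an immunoglobulin-superfamily cell adhesion molecule. It is maintained in E. coli at high copy through a ColE1/pUC-type origin and selected with ampicillin via a β-lactamase gene. The feature table also shows a separate SV40 early/EM7 promoter cassette driving a puromycin N-acetyltransferase sequence followed by an SV40 polyadenylation signal, which could allow selection in mammalian cells, although the record does not describe this use. Short annotated fragments of KanR, lacZα, the lac operator, f1 ori and ble appear to be backbone remnants rather than functional elements. The depositor notes that some plasmids in this collection may carry an IS4-like transposase insertion upstream of the CMV promoter.

Expression is driven by the CMV enhancer and immediate early promoter, followed by a fragment of CMV intron A and an SP6 promoter. The SP6 site also serves for sequencing into the insert. The open reading frame begins with a leader sequence, named HAsp in the construct and matched by the annotation tool to a fragment of an IgH signal sequence, that directs the protein into the secretory pathway. The truncated DSCAM ectodomain, cloned between preserved NotI and AscI sites, is fused at its C terminus to the rat COMP coiled-coil region, which assembles into pentamers, then to human placental alkaline phosphatase, an AviTag for enzymatic biotinylation and a polyhistidine tag, ending at a bGH polyadenylation signal. Pentamerisation raises binding avidity and the phosphatase gives an enzymatic readout, suiting the protein for detecting weak extracellular interactions, as in the human IgSF cell-surface interactome screen it comes from.
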