Features (pLannotate 1.2.2; 24 found; start..end, strand, type, name):
    119..143     -  CDS            KanR (fragment): aminoglycoside phosphotransferase; aph(3')-Ia; confers resistance to kanamycin
    254..842     +  rep_origin     ori: high-copy-number ColE1/pMB1/pBR322/pUC origin of replication
   1067..1084    +  terminator     rrnB T2 terminator (fragment): transcription terminator T2 from the E. coli rrnB gene
   1109..1128    -  CDS            lacZα (fragment): LacZα fragment of β-galactosidase; lacZ fragment
   1582..1602    +  protein_bind   lac operator (fragment): The lac repressor binds to the lac operator to inhibit transcription in E. coli. This inhibition can be relieved by adding lactose or isopropyl-β-D-thiogalactopyranoside (IPTG). lac repressor encoded by lacI
   1843..2146    +  enhancer       CMV enhancer: human cytomegalovirus immediate early enhancer
   2147..2350    +  promoter       CMV promoter: human cytomegalovirus (CMV) immediate early promoter
   2486..2529    +  intron         CMV intron (fragment): modified intron A from human cytomegalovirus
   2581..2599    +  promoter       SP6 promoter: promoter for bacteriophage SP6 RNA polymerase
   2603..2640    +  CDS            IgH signal sequence (fragment): signal sequence from the mouse immunoglobulin heavy chain variable region
   2701..7482    +  CDS            DSCAM (fragment): DSCAM_HUMAN - Experimental evidence at protein level: Swiss-Prot protein existence level 1. Cell adhesion molecule that plays a role in neuronal self- avoidance. Promotes repulsion between specific neuronal processes of either the same cell or the same subtype of cells. Mediates within retinal amacrine and ganglion cell subtypes both isoneuronal self- avoidance for creating an orderly dendritic arborization and heteroneuronal self-avoidance to maintain the mosaic spacing between amacrine and ganglion cell bodies (PubMed:10925149). Receptor for netrin required for axon guidance independently of
   7579..7758    +  CDS            Comp (fragment): COMP_RAT - Experimental evidence at protein level: Swiss-Prot protein existence level 1. May play a role in the structural integrity of cartilage via its interaction with other extracellular matrix proteins such as the collagens and fibronectin. Can mediate the interaction of chondrocytes with the cartilage extracellular matrix through interaction with cell surface integrin receptors. Could play a role in the pathogenesis of osteoarthritis. Potent suppressor of apoptosis in both primary chondrocytes and transformed cells. Suppresses apoptosis by blocking the activation of caspase-3 and by indu
   7746..9198    +  CDS            SEAP (fragment): secreted alkaline phosphatase from human placenta The natural enzyme has a C-terminal transmembrane sequence that is replaced by a GPI anchor.
   9223..9264    +  CDS            AviTag™ (fragment): peptide tag that allows for enzymatic biotinylation
   9268..9291    +  CDS            8xHis: 8xHis affinity tag
   9437..9548    +  polyA_signal   bGH poly(A) signal: bovine growth hormone polyadenylation signal
   9549..9657    +  rep_origin     f1 ori (fragment): f1 bacteriophage origin of replication; arrow indicates direction of (+) strand synthesis
   9671..10000   +  promoter       SV40 promoter: SV40 enhancer and early promoter
  10048..10095   +  promoter       EM7 promoter: synthetic bacterial promoter&nbsp
  10114..10713   +  CDS            PuroR (fragment): puromycin N-acetyltransferase; pac from Streptomyces; confers resistance to puromycin
  10723..10848   +  CDS            ble (fragment): BLE_KLEPN - Experimental evidence at protein level: Swiss-Prot protein existence level 1. Binding protein with a strong affinity to the bleomycin family of antibiotics. Binds to CL990; an antimitotic-antibiotic compound. From Klebsiella pneumoniae.
  10843..10964   +  polyA_signal   SV40 poly(A) signal: SV40 polyadenylation signal
  11017..11877   -  CDS            AmpR: β-lactamase; bla; confers resistance to ampicillin, carbenicillin, and related antibiotics
  11880..89      -  promoter       AmpR promoter (fragment) (across the origin): bla
>Addgene plasmid #157608 | pD649-HAsp-DSCAM(Trunc1)-COMP5AP-AviTag-9xHis | depositor full sequence | sequence record 304325 | Full Sequence
TTTCAATATTATTGAAGCATTTATCAGGGTTATTGTCTCATGAGCGGATACATATTTGAATGTATTTAGA
AAAATAAACAAATAGGGGTCAGTGTTACAACCAATTAACCAATTCTGAACATTATCGCGAGCCCATTTAT
ACCTGAATATGGCTCATAACACCCCTTGCTCATGACCAAAATCCCTTAACGTGAGTTACGCGCGCGTCGT
TCCACTGAGCGTCAGACCCCGTAGAAAAGATCAAAGGATCTTCTTGAGATCCTTTTTTTCTGCGCGTAAT
CTGCTGCTTGCAAACAAAAAAACCACCGCTACCAGCGGTGGTTTGTTTGCCGGATCAAGAGCTACCAACT
CTTTTTCCGAAGGTAACTGGCTTCAGCAGAGCGCAGATACCAAATACTGTTCTTCTAGTGTAGCCGTAGT
TAGCCCACCACTTCAAGAACTCTGTAGCACCGCCTACATACCTCGCTCTGCTAATCCTGTTACCAGTGGC
TGCTGCCAGTGGCGATAAGTCGTGTCTTACCGGGTTGGACTCAAGACGATAGTTACCGGATAAGGCGCAG
CGGTCGGGCTGAACGGGGGGTTCGTGCACACAGCCCAGCTTGGAGCGAACGACCTACACCGAACTGAGAT
ACCTACAGCGTGAGCTATGAGAAAGCGCCACGCTTCCCGAAGGGAGAAAGGCGGACAGGTATCCGGTAAG
CGGCAGGGTCGGAACAGGAGAGCGCACGAGGGAGCTTCCAGGGGGAAACGCCTGGTATCTTTATAGTCCT
GTCGGGTTTCGCCACCTCTGACTTGAGCGTCGATTTTTGTGATGCTCGTCAGGGGGGCGGAGCCTATGGA
AAAACGCCAGCAACGCGGCCTTTTTACGGTTCCTGGCCTTTTGCTGGCCTTTTGCTCACATGTTCTTTCC
TGCGTTATCCCCTGATTCTGTGGATAACCGTATTACCGCCTTTGAGTGAGCTGATACCGCTCGCCGCAGC
CGAACGACCGAGCGCAGCGAGTCAGTGAGCGAGGAAGCGGAAGGCGAGAGTAGGGAACTGCCAGGCATCA
AACTAAGCAGAAGGCCCCTGACGGATGGCCTTTTTGCGTTTCTACAAACTCTTTCTGTGTTGTAAAACGA
CGGCCAGTCTTAAGCTCGGGCCCCCTGGGCGGTTCTGATAACGAGTAATCGTTAATCCGCAAATAACGTA
AAAACCCGCTTCGGCGGGTTTTTTTATGGGGGGAGTTTAGGGAAAGAGCATTTGTCAGAATATTTAAGGG
CGCCTGTCACTTTGCTTGATATATGAGAATTATTTAACCTTATAAATGAGAAAAAAGCAACGCACTTTAA
ATAAGATACGTTGCTTTTTCGATTGATGAACACCTATAATTAAACTATTCATCTATTATTTATGATTTTT
TGTATATACAATATTTCTAGTTTGTTAAAGAGAATTAAGAAAATAAATCTCGAAAATAATAAAGGGAAAA
TCAGTTTTTGATATCAAAATTATACATGTCAACGATAATACAAAATATAATACAAACTATAAGATGTTAT
CAGTATTTATTATCATTTAGAATAAATTTTGTGTCGCCCTTAATTGTGAGCGGATAACAATTACGAGCTT
CATGCACAGTGGCGTTGACTCAATATTGGCCATTAGCCATATTATTCATTGGTTATATAGCATAAATCAA
TATTGGCTATTGGCCATTGCATACGTTGTATCTATATCATAATATGTACATTTATATTGGCTCATGTCCA
ATATGACCGCCATGTTGGCATTGATTATTGACTAGTTATTAATAGTAATCAATTACGGGGTCATTAGTTC
ATAGCCCATATATGGAGTTCCGCGTTACATAACTTACGGTAAATGGCCCGCCTGGCTGACCGCCCAACGA
CCCCCGCCCATTGACGTCAATAATGACGTATGTTCCCATAGTAACGCCAATAGGGACTTTCCATTGACGT
CAATGGGTGGAGTATTTACGGTAAACTGCCCACTTGGCAGTACATCAAGTGTATCATATGCCAAGTACGC
CCCCTATTGACGTCAATGACGGTAAATGGCCCGCCTGGCATTATGCCCAGTACATGACCTTATGGGACTT
TCCTACTTGGCAGTACATCTACGTATTAGTCATCGCTATTACCATGGTGATGCGGTTTTGGCAGTACATC
AATGGGCGTGGATAGCGGTTTGACTCACGGGGATTTCCAAGTCTCCACCCCATTGACGTCAATGGGAGTT
TGTTTTGGCACCAAAATCAACGGGACTTTCCAAAATGTCGTAACAACTCCGCCCCATTGACGCAAATGGG
CGGTAGGCGTGTACGGTGGGAGGTCTATATAAGCAGAGCTCGTTTAGTGAACCGTCAGATCGCCTGGAGA
CGCCATCCACGCTGTTTTGACCTCCATAGAAGACACCGGGACCGATCCAGCCTCCGCGGCCGGGAACGGT
GCATTGGAACGCGGATTCCCCGTGCCAAGAGTGACGTAAGTACCGCCTATAGAGTCTATAGGCCCACCCC
CTTGGCTTCGTTAGAACGCGGCTACAATTAATACATAACCTTATGTATCATACACATACGATTTAGGTGA
CACTATAGAATAACATCCACTTTGCCTTTCTCTCCACAGGTGTCCACTCCCAGGTCCAACTGCACCTCGG
TTCTATCGAAAACGCGCCTGCTAGCGCCACCATGAAGACCATCATTGCCCTGAGCTACATCTTCTGCCTG
GTGTTCGCTGCGGCCGCCGAAGATCTGCACAGCAGCCTGTACTTCGTGAACGCCAGCCTGCAAGAGGTGG
TGTTCGCCAGCACAACAGGCACCCTGGTTCCTTGTCCTGCCGCCGGAATTCCTCCTGTGACACTGAGATG
GTATCTGGCCACCGGCGAAGAGATCTACGATGTGCCTGGCATCAGACACGTGCACCCCAATGGAACCCTG
CAGATTTTCCCATTTCCTCCAAGCAGCTTCAGCACCCTGATCCACGACAACACCTACTACTGCACCGCCG
AGAATCCCAGCGGCAAGATCAGATCCCAGGACGTGCACATCAAGGCCGTGCTGAGAGAACCCTACACCGT
GCGCGTGGAAGATCAGAAAACCATGAGAGGCAACGTGGCCGTGTTCAAGTGCATCATCCCCAGCAGCGTG
GAAGCCTACATCACCGTGGTGTCCTGGGAGAAAGACACCGTGTCTCTGGTGTCCGGCAGCCGGTTTCTGA
TCACATCTACTGGCGCCCTGTACATCAAGGATGTGCAGAACGAGGACGGCCTGTACAACTACCGGTGCAT
CACCCGGCACCGGTACACAGGCGAAACCAGACAGAGCAACAGCGCCAGACTGTTCGTGTCTGACCCCGCC
AATAGCGCCCCTTCTATCCTGGATGGCTTCGACCACAGAAAGGCCATGGCTGGCCAGAGAGTGGAACTGC
CTTGTAAAGCCCTGGGACACCCCGAGCCTGACTACAGATGGCTGAAGGACAACATGCCCCTGGAACTGAG
CGGCCGGTTCCAGAAAACAGTGACCGGACTGCTGATCGAGAACATCAGACCCAGCGACAGCGGCAGCTAC
GTGTGCGAGGTGTCCAATAGATACGGCACCGCCAAAGTGATCGGCCGGCTGTATGTGAAGCAGCCCCTGA
AGGCCACAATCAGCCCCAGAAAAGTGAAGTCCAGCGTGGGCTCTCAGGTGTCCCTGAGCTGTTCTGTGAC
AGGCACCGAGGACCAAGAGCTGAGCTGGTACAGAAACGGCGAGATTCTGAACCCCGGCAAGAACGTGCGG
ATCACCGGCATCAACCACGAGAACCTGATCATGGACCACATGGTCAAGAGCGACGGCGGAGCCTACCAGT
GCTTTGTGCGGAAGGATAAGCTGAGCGCCCAGGACTATGTGCAGGTCGTGCTGGAAGATGGCACCCCTAA
GATCATCAGCGCCTTCAGCGAGAAGGTGGTGTCTCCTGCCGAACCTGTGTCTCTGATGTGCAACGTGAAG
GGCACCCCTCTGCCTACCATCACCTGGACACTGGACGACGACCCCATCCTGAAAGGCGGCAGCCACAGAA
TCAGCCAGATGATCACCAGCGAGGGCAATGTGGTGTCTTACCTGAACATCAGCAGCAGCCAAGTCCGAGA
TGGCGGCGTGTACAGATGTACCGCCAACAATTCTGCCGGCGTGGTGCTGTACCAGGCCAGAATCAATGTT
CGGGGCCCTGCCAGCATCAGGCCCATGAAGAATATCACCGCCATTGCCGGCAGAGATACCTACATCCACT
GCCGCGTGATCGGCTACCCCTACTACAGCATCAAGTGGTACAAGAACAGCAACCTGCTGCCGTTCAACCA
CAGACAGGTGGCCTTCGAGAACAATGGCACCCTGAAGCTGTCCGACGTGCAGAAAGAAGTGGACGAGGGC
GAGTACACCTGTAACGTGCTGGTTCAGCCACAGCTGAGCACCAGCCAGTCTGTGCACGTGACAGTGAAGG
TGCCACCTTTCATCCAGCCTTTCGAGTTCCCCAGATTCAGCATCGGCCAGCGGGTGTTCATCCCTTGTGT
GGTCGTTAGCGGCGACCTGCCTATCACCATCACATGGCAGAAGGACGGCAGACCCATTCCTGGATCTCTG
GGCGTGACCATCGACAACATCGACTTCACCTCCAGCCTGCGGATCTCCAACCTGAGCCTGATGCACAACG
GCAACTACACATGTATCGCCCGGAATGAGGCCGCTGCCGTGGAACATCAGTCTCAGCTGATCGTCAGAGT
GCCTCCTAAGTTCGTGGTGCAGCCTAGAGATCAGGACGGCATCTACGGAAAGGCCGTGATCCTGAATTGC
AGCGCCGAGGGCTATCCCGTGCCTACAATCGTGTGGAAGTTCAGCAAAGGCGCTGGCGTGCCCCAGTTCC
AGCCTATCGCTCTGAATGGCAGAATCCAGGTGCTGAGCAACGGCAGCCTGCTGATCAAGCACGTGGTGGA
AGAGGACAGCGGCTACTACCTGTGTAAAGTGTCCAACGACGTGGGCGCCGACGTGTCCAAGAGCATGTAT
CTGACCGTGAAGATCCCCGCCATGATCACAAGCTACCCCAACACCACACTGGCCACACAGGGCCAGAAAA
AAGAGATGAGCTGCACAGCCCACGGCGAGAAGCCCATCATCGTCAGATGGGAAAAAGAGGACCGGATCAT
CAACCCTGAGATGGCCCGCTACCTGGTGTCCACCAAAGAAGTCGGCGAGGAAGTCATCAGCACACTGCAG
ATCCTGCCTACCGTGCGGGAAGATAGCGGCTTCTTTAGCTGCCACGCCATCAACAGCTACGGCGAGGACA
GAGGCATCATCCAGCTGACAGTGCAAGAGCCTCCTGATCCTCCTGAGATCGAGATCAAGGACGTGAAGGC
CCGGACCATCACACTGAGGTGGACCATGGGCTTCGACGGCAACAGCCCTATCACCGGCTACGACATCGAG
TGCAAGAACAAGTCCGACAGCTGGGACAGCGCCCAGAGGACAAAGGATGTGTCCCCTCAGCTGAACTCCG
CCACCATCATCGATATTCACCCCAGCTCCACCTACTCCATCAGGATGTACGCCAAGAACCGGATCGGCAA
GAGCGAGCCCAGCAACGAGCTGACAATCACCGCTGATGAGGCTGCCCCTGATGGCCCTCCTCAAGAAGTG
CACCTGGAACCTATCAGCAGCCAGAGCATCAGAGTGACCTGGAAGGCCCCTAAGAAGCACCTCCAGAACG
GCATCATCAGAGGCTACCAGATCGGCTATAGAGAGTACTCCACCGGCGGCAACTTCCAGTTCAACATCAT
CTCCGTGGATACCAGCGGCGACAGCGAGGTGTACACACTGGACAACCTGAACAAGTTCACCCAGTACGGC
CTGGTGGTGCAGGCCTGTAATAGAGCCGGAACAGGCCCTTCCAGCCAAGAGATTATCACCACCACACTCG
AGGACGTGCCCAGCTATCCTCCAGAGAACGTGCAGGCCATTGCCACCTCTCCAGAGAGCATCTCCATCAG
CTGGTCTACCCTGAGCAAAGAGGCCCTGAACGGAATCCTGCAGGGCTTCAGAGTGATCTACTGGGCCAAC
CTGATGGACGGCGAGCTGGGAGAGATCAAGAACATTACCACCACTCAGCCCAGCCTCGAGCTGGATGGCC
TGGAAAAGTACACCAATTACAGCATTCAGGTGCTGGCCTTCACCAGAGCTGGCGACGGCGTTAGAAGCGA
GCAGATCTTTACCCGGACCAAAGAGGACGTCCCCGGACCTCCTGCTGGTGTCAAAGCTGCAGCAGCCTCT
GCCTCTATGGTGTTTGTGTCCTGGCTGCCTCCTCTGAAGCTGAACGGGATCATCCGGAAGTACACCGTGT
TTTGCTCTCACCCCTATCCTACCGTGATCAGCGAGTTCGAGGCCTCTCCTGACAGCTTCTCCTACAGAAT
CCCCAACCTGTCCAGAAACAGACAGTACAGCGTGTGGGTCGTCGCCGTGACATCTGCCGGAAGAGGCAAT
AGCAGCGAGATCATCACAGTGGAACCCCTGGCCAAGGCTCCCGCCAGAATCCTGACATTTTCCGGCACCG
TGACCACACCTTGGATGAAGGACATCGTGCTGCCCTGCAAAGCCGTGGGCGATCCATCTCCTGCTGTGAA
GTGGATGAAGGATAGCAACGGCACCCCTAGCCTGGTCACAATCGACGGCAGAAGATCCATCTTCAGCAAT
GGCAGCTTCATCATCAGGACCGTGAAAGCCGAGGACTCCGGCTACTATAGCTGCATTGCCAACAACAACT
GGGGCTCCGATGAGATCATCCTGAACCTGCAAGTGCAGGTCCCACCTGACCAGCCTAGACTGACCGTGTC
TAAGACCACCAGCTCCAGCATCACCCTGTCTTGGCTGCCAGGCGATAATGGCGGCAGCTCTATCAGGGGC
TACATCCTGCAGTACTCCGAGGACAACTCTGAGCAGTGGGGCAGCTTCCCTATCAGCCCTAGCGAGAGAA
GCTACCGGCTCGAGAATCTGAAGTGCGGCACATGGTACAAGTTTACCCTGACAGCCCAGAATGGCGTCGG
CCCAGGCAGAATCTCCGAGATCATTGAGGCCAAGACACTGGGCAAAGAGCCTCAGTTCTCCAAAGAGCAA
GAGCTGTTCGCCTCCATCAACACCACCAGAGTGCGCCTGAATCTGATCGGCTGGAATGACGGCGGCTGTC
CCATCACCAGCTTTACCCTGGAATACCGGCCTTTCGGCACCACCGTGTGGACAACTGCCCAGAGAACAAG
CCTGAGCAAGTCTTACATCCTGTACGACCTCCAAGAGGCCACTTGGTACGAGCTGCAGATGAGAGTGTGT
AACAGCGCCGGCTGTGCCGAGAAGCAGGCCAATTTCGCCACACTGAACTACGACGGCAGCACAATCCCTC
CACTGATCAAGTCTGTGGTGCAGAATGAAGAGGGCCTGACCACAAACGAGGGACTGAAGATGGGCGCGCC
GGAAGATCAAGTTGATCCAAGATTGATTGATGGCAAGGGCGGATCTCTGGAGGTGCTGTTCCAGGGACCA
GGCGGAAGCGGCAATCCCGGCGGCGATCTGGCCCCCCAGATGCTGCGCGAGCTGCAGGAGACCAATGCCG
CCCTGCAGGACGTGCGCGAGCTGCTGCGCCACCGCGTGAAGGAGATCACCTTCCTGAAGAACACCGTGAT
GGAGTGCGACGCCTGCGGTATGCAGCCCTCTAGAGGCTCCGGCTCCATCATCCCAGTTGAGGAGGAGAAC
CCGGACTTCTGGAACCGCGAGGCAGCCGAGGCCCTGGGTGCCGCCAAGAAGCTGCAGCCTGCACAGACAG
CCGCCAAGAACCTCATCATCTTCCTGGGCGATGGGATGGGGGTGTCTACGGTGACAGCTGCCAGGATCCT
AAAAGGGCAGAAGAAGGACAAACTGGGGCCTGAGATACCCCTGGCCATGGACCGCTTCCCATATGTGGCT
CTGTCCAAGACATACAATGTAGACAAACATGTGCCAGACAGTGGAGCCACAGCCACGGCCTACCTGTGCG
GGGTCAAGGGCAACTTCCAGACCATTGGCTTGAGTGCAGCCGCCCGCTTTAACCAGTGCAACACGACACG
CGGCAACGAGGTCATCTCCGTGATGAATCGGGCCAAGAAAGCAGGGAAGTCAGTGGGAGTGGTAACCACC
ACACGAGTGCAGCACGCCTCGCCAGCCGGCACCTACGCCCACACGGTGAACCGCAACTGGTACTCGGACG
CCGACGTGCCTGCCTCGGCCCGCCAGGAGGGGTGCCAGGACATCGCTACGCAGCTCATCTCCAACATGGA
CATTGACGTGATCCTAGGTGGAGGCCGAAAGTACATGTTTCGCATGGGAACCCCAGACCCTGAGTACCCA
GATGACTACAGCCAAGGTGGGACCAGGCTGGACGGGAAGAATCTGGTGCAGGAATGGCTGGCGAAGCGCC
AGGGTGCCCGGTATGTGTGGAACCGCACTGAGCTCATGCAGGCTTCCCTGGACCCGTCTGTGACCCATCT
CATGGGTCTCTTTGAGCCTGGAGACATGAAATACGAGATCCACCGAGACTCCACACTGGACCCCTCCCTG
ATGGAGATGACAGAGGCTGCCCTGCGCCTGCTGAGCAGGAACCCCCGCGGCTTCTTCCTCTTCGTGGAGG
GTGGTCGCATCGACCATGGTCATCATGAAAGCAGGGCTTACCGGGCACTGACTGAGACGATCATGTTCGA
CGACGCCATTGAGAGGGCGGGCCAGCTCACCAGCGAGGAGGACACGCTGAGCCTCGTCACTGCCGACCAC
TCCCACGTCTTCTCCTTCGGAGGCTACCCCCTGCGAGGGAGCTCCATCTTCGGGCTGGCCCCTGGCAAGG
CCCGGGACAGGAAGGCCTACACGGTCCTCCTATACGGAAACGGTCCAGGCTATGTGCTCAAGGACGGCGC
CCGGCCGGATGTTACCGAGAGCGAGAGCGGGAGCCCCGAGTATCGGCAGCAGTCAGCAGTGCCCCTGGAC
GAAGAGACCCACGCAGGCGAGGACGTGGCGGTGTTCGCGCGCGGCCCGCAGGCGCACCTGGTTCACGGCG
TGCAGGAGCAGACCTTCATAGCGCACGTCATGGCCTTCGCCGCCTGCCTGGAGCCCTACACCGCCTGCGA
CCTGGCGCCCCCCGCCGGCACCACCGACGCCGCGCACCCGGGTGGCGGAGGACTGAACGACATCTTCGAG
GCTCAGAAAATCGAATGGCACGAACATCACCATCACCATCACCATCACCATTAAGGCCGGCCTGTAGTCA
CTGGCACAACGCGTTACCCGGTAAGCCAATCGGGTATACACGGTCGTCATACTGCAGACAGGGTTCTTCT
ACTTTGCAAGATAGTCTTGAGTAGTAAAATAAATAGATAGAGAAAATCAGCCTCGACTGTGCCTTCTAGT
TGCCAGCCATCTGTTGTTTGCCCCTCCCCCGTGCCTTCCTTGACCCTGGAAGGTGCCACTCCCACTGTCC
TTTCCTAATAAAATGAGGAAATTGCATCACAACACTCAACCCTATCTCGGTCTATTCTTTTGATTTATAA
GGGATTTTGCCGATTTCGGCCTATTGGTTAAAAAATGAGCTGATTTAACAAAAATTTAACGCGAATTAAT
TCTGTGGAATGTGTGTCAGTTAGGGTGTGGAAAGTCCCCAGGCTCCCCAGCAGGCAGAAGTATGCAAAGC
ATGCATCTCAATTAGTCAGCAACCAGGTGTGGAAAGTCCCCAGGCTCCCCAGCAGGCAGAAGTATGCAAA
GCATGCATCTCAATTAGTCAGCAACCATAGTCCCGCCCCTAACTCCGCCCATCCCGCCCCTAACTCCGCC
CAGTTCCGCCCATTCTCCGCCCCATGGCTGACTAATTTTTTTTATTTATGCAGAGGCCGAGGCCGCCTCT
GCCTCTGAGCTATTCCAGAAGTAGTGAGGAGGCTTTTTTGGAGGCCTAGGCTTTTGCAAAAAGCTCCCGG
GAGCTTGTATATCCATTTTCGGATCTGATCAGCACGTGTTGACAATTAATCATCGGCATAGTATATCGGC
ATAGTATAATACGACAAGGTGAGGAACTAAACCATGACCGAGTACAAGCCCACGGTGCGCCTCGCCACCC
GCGACGACGTCCCCAGGGCCGTACGCACCCTCGCCGCCGCGTTCGCCGACTACCCCGCCACGCGCCACAC
CGTCGATCCGGACCGCCACATCGAGCGGGTCACCGAGCTGCAAGAACTCTTCCTCACGCGCGTCGGGCTC
GACATCGGCAAGGTGTGGGTCGCGGACGACGGCGCCGCGGTGGCGGTCTGGACCACGCCGGAGAGCGTCG
AAGCGGGGGCGGTGTTCGCCGAGATCGGCCCGCGCATGGCCGAGTTGAGCGGTTCCCGGCTGGCCGCGCA
GCAACAGATGGAAGGCCTCCTGGCGCCGCACCGGCCCAAGGAGCCCGCGTGGTTCCTGGCCACCGTCGGC
GTCTCGCCCGACCACCAGGGCAAGGGTCTGGGCAGCGCCGTCGTGCTCCCCGGAGTGGAGGCGGCCGAGC
GCGCCGGGGTGCCCGCCTTCCTGGAGACATCCGCGCCCCGCAACCTCCCCTTCTACGAGCGGCTCGGCTT
CACCGTCACCGCCGACGTCGAGGTGCCCGAAGGACCGCGCACCTGGTGCATGACCCGCAAGCCCGGTGCC
TGACACGTGCTACGAGATTTCGATTCCACCGCCGCCTTCTATGAAAGGTTGGGCTTCGGAATCGTTTTCC
GGGACGCCGGCTGGATGATCCTCCAGCGCGGGGATCTCATGCTGGAGTTCTTCGCCCACCCCAACTTGTT
TATTGCAGCTTATAATGGTTACAAATAAAGCAATAGCATCACAAATTTCACAAATAAAGCATTTTTTTCA
CTGCATTCTAGTTGTGGTTTGTCCAAACTCATCAATGTATCTTATCATGTCTGTATACCGTCGACCTCTA
GCTAGAGCTTGGCGTAATCATGGTCATTACCAATGCTTAATCAGTGAGGCACCTATCTCAGCGATCTGTC
TATTTCGTTCATCCATAGTTGCCTGACTCCCCGTCGTGTAGATAACTACGATACGGGAGGGCTTACCATC
TGGCCCCAGCGCTGCGATGATACCGCGAGAACCACGCTCACCGGCTCCGGATTTATCAGCAATAAACCAG
CCAGCCGGAAGGGCCGAGCGCAGAAGTGGTCCTGCAACTTTATCCGCCTCCATCCAGTCTATTAATTGTT
GCCGGGAAGCTAGAGTAAGTAGTTCGCCAGTTAATAGTTTGCGCAACGTTGTTGCCATCGCTACAGGCAT
CGTGGTGTCACGCTCGTCGTTTGGTATGGCTTCATTCAGCTCCGGTTCCCAACGATCAAGGCGAGTTACA
TGATCCCCCATGTTGTGCAAAAAAGCGGTTAGCTCCTTCGGTCCTCCGATCGTTGTCAGAAGTAAGTTGG
CCGCAGTGTTATCACTCATGGTTATGGCAGCACTGCATAATTCTCTTACTGTCATGCCATCCGTAAGATG
CTTTTCTGTGACTGGTGAGTACTCAACCAAGTCATTCTGAGAATAGTGTATGCGGCGACCGAGTTGCTCT
TGCCCGGCGTCAATACGGGATAATACCGCGCCACATAGCAGAACTTTAAAAGTGCTCATCATTGGAAAAC
GTTCTTCGGGGCGAAAACTCTCAAGGATCTTACCGCTGTTGAGATCCAGTTCGATGTAACCCACTCGTGC
ACCCAACTGATCTTCAGCATCTTTTACTTTCACCAGCGTTTCTGGGTGAGCAAAAACAGGAAGGCAAAAT
GCCGCAAAAAAGGGAATAAGGGCGACACGGAAATGTTGAATACTCATATTCTTCCTT
