>Addgene plasmid #157608 | pD649-HAsp-DSCAM(Trunc1)-COMP5AP-AviTag-9xHis | depositor partial sequence | sequence record 304326 | insert (extracellular domain truncation)
GAAGATCTGCACAGCAGCCTGTACTTCGTGAACGCCAGCCTGCAAGAGGTGGTGTTCGCCAGCACAACAG
GCACCCTGGTTCCTTGTCCTGCCGCCGGAATTCCTCCTGTGACACTGAGATGGTATCTGGCCACCGGCGA
AGAGATCTACGATGTGCCTGGCATCAGACACGTGCACCCCAATGGAACCCTGCAGATTTTCCCATTTCCT
CCAAGCAGCTTCAGCACCCTGATCCACGACAACACCTACTACTGCACCGCCGAGAATCCCAGCGGCAAGA
TCAGATCCCAGGACGTGCACATCAAGGCCGTGCTGAGAGAACCCTACACCGTGCGCGTGGAAGATCAGAA
AACCATGAGAGGCAACGTGGCCGTGTTCAAGTGCATCATCCCCAGCAGCGTGGAAGCCTACATCACCGTG
GTGTCCTGGGAGAAAGACACCGTGTCTCTGGTGTCCGGCAGCCGGTTTCTGATCACATCTACTGGCGCCC
TGTACATCAAGGATGTGCAGAACGAGGACGGCCTGTACAACTACCGGTGCATCACCCGGCACCGGTACAC
AGGCGAAACCAGACAGAGCAACAGCGCCAGACTGTTCGTGTCTGACCCCGCCAATAGCGCCCCTTCTATC
CTGGATGGCTTCGACCACAGAAAGGCCATGGCTGGCCAGAGAGTGGAACTGCCTTGTAAAGCCCTGGGAC
ACCCCGAGCCTGACTACAGATGGCTGAAGGACAACATGCCCCTGGAACTGAGCGGCCGGTTCCAGAAAAC
AGTGACCGGACTGCTGATCGAGAACATCAGACCCAGCGACAGCGGCAGCTACGTGTGCGAGGTGTCCAAT
AGATACGGCACCGCCAAAGTGATCGGCCGGCTGTATGTGAAGCAGCCCCTGAAGGCCACAATCAGCCCCA
GAAAAGTGAAGTCCAGCGTGGGCTCTCAGGTGTCCCTGAGCTGTTCTGTGACAGGCACCGAGGACCAAGA
GCTGAGCTGGTACAGAAACGGCGAGATTCTGAACCCCGGCAAGAACGTGCGGATCACCGGCATCAACCAC
GAGAACCTGATCATGGACCACATGGTCAAGAGCGACGGCGGAGCCTACCAGTGCTTTGTGCGGAAGGATA
AGCTGAGCGCCCAGGACTATGTGCAGGTCGTGCTGGAAGATGGCACCCCTAAGATCATCAGCGCCTTCAG
CGAGAAGGTGGTGTCTCCTGCCGAACCTGTGTCTCTGATGTGCAACGTGAAGGGCACCCCTCTGCCTACC
ATCACCTGGACACTGGACGACGACCCCATCCTGAAAGGCGGCAGCCACAGAATCAGCCAGATGATCACCA
GCGAGGGCAATGTGGTGTCTTACCTGAACATCAGCAGCAGCCAAGTCCGAGATGGCGGCGTGTACAGATG
TACCGCCAACAATTCTGCCGGCGTGGTGCTGTACCAGGCCAGAATCAATGTTCGGGGCCCTGCCAGCATC
AGGCCCATGAAGAATATCACCGCCATTGCCGGCAGAGATACCTACATCCACTGCCGCGTGATCGGCTACC
CCTACTACAGCATCAAGTGGTACAAGAACAGCAACCTGCTGCCGTTCAACCACAGACAGGTGGCCTTCGA
GAACAATGGCACCCTGAAGCTGTCCGACGTGCAGAAAGAAGTGGACGAGGGCGAGTACACCTGTAACGTG
CTGGTTCAGCCACAGCTGAGCACCAGCCAGTCTGTGCACGTGACAGTGAAGGTGCCACCTTTCATCCAGC
CTTTCGAGTTCCCCAGATTCAGCATCGGCCAGCGGGTGTTCATCCCTTGTGTGGTCGTTAGCGGCGACCT
GCCTATCACCATCACATGGCAGAAGGACGGCAGACCCATTCCTGGATCTCTGGGCGTGACCATCGACAAC
ATCGACTTCACCTCCAGCCTGCGGATCTCCAACCTGAGCCTGATGCACAACGGCAACTACACATGTATCG
CCCGGAATGAGGCCGCTGCCGTGGAACATCAGTCTCAGCTGATCGTCAGAGTGCCTCCTAAGTTCGTGGT
GCAGCCTAGAGATCAGGACGGCATCTACGGAAAGGCCGTGATCCTGAATTGCAGCGCCGAGGGCTATCCC
GTGCCTACAATCGTGTGGAAGTTCAGCAAAGGCGCTGGCGTGCCCCAGTTCCAGCCTATCGCTCTGAATG
GCAGAATCCAGGTGCTGAGCAACGGCAGCCTGCTGATCAAGCACGTGGTGGAAGAGGACAGCGGCTACTA
CCTGTGTAAAGTGTCCAACGACGTGGGCGCCGACGTGTCCAAGAGCATGTATCTGACCGTGAAGATCCCC
GCCATGATCACAAGCTACCCCAACACCACACTGGCCACACAGGGCCAGAAAAAAGAGATGAGCTGCACAG
CCCACGGCGAGAAGCCCATCATCGTCAGATGGGAAAAAGAGGACCGGATCATCAACCCTGAGATGGCCCG
CTACCTGGTGTCCACCAAAGAAGTCGGCGAGGAAGTCATCAGCACACTGCAGATCCTGCCTACCGTGCGG
GAAGATAGCGGCTTCTTTAGCTGCCACGCCATCAACAGCTACGGCGAGGACAGAGGCATCATCCAGCTGA
CAGTGCAAGAGCCTCCTGATCCTCCTGAGATCGAGATCAAGGACGTGAAGGCCCGGACCATCACACTGAG
GTGGACCATGGGCTTCGACGGCAACAGCCCTATCACCGGCTACGACATCGAGTGCAAGAACAAGTCCGAC
AGCTGGGACAGCGCCCAGAGGACAAAGGATGTGTCCCCTCAGCTGAACTCCGCCACCATCATCGATATTC
ACCCCAGCTCCACCTACTCCATCAGGATGTACGCCAAGAACCGGATCGGCAAGAGCGAGCCCAGCAACGA
GCTGACAATCACCGCTGATGAGGCTGCCCCTGATGGCCCTCCTCAAGAAGTGCACCTGGAACCTATCAGC
AGCCAGAGCATCAGAGTGACCTGGAAGGCCCCTAAGAAGCACCTCCAGAACGGCATCATCAGAGGCTACC
AGATCGGCTATAGAGAGTACTCCACCGGCGGCAACTTCCAGTTCAACATCATCTCCGTGGATACCAGCGG
CGACAGCGAGGTGTACACACTGGACAACCTGAACAAGTTCACCCAGTACGGCCTGGTGGTGCAGGCCTGT
AATAGAGCCGGAACAGGCCCTTCCAGCCAAGAGATTATCACCACCACACTCGAGGACGTGCCCAGCTATC
CTCCAGAGAACGTGCAGGCCATTGCCACCTCTCCAGAGAGCATCTCCATCAGCTGGTCTACCCTGAGCAA
AGAGGCCCTGAACGGAATCCTGCAGGGCTTCAGAGTGATCTACTGGGCCAACCTGATGGACGGCGAGCTG
GGAGAGATCAAGAACATTACCACCACTCAGCCCAGCCTCGAGCTGGATGGCCTGGAAAAGTACACCAATT
ACAGCATTCAGGTGCTGGCCTTCACCAGAGCTGGCGACGGCGTTAGAAGCGAGCAGATCTTTACCCGGAC
CAAAGAGGACGTCCCCGGACCTCCTGCTGGTGTCAAAGCTGCAGCAGCCTCTGCCTCTATGGTGTTTGTG
TCCTGGCTGCCTCCTCTGAAGCTGAACGGGATCATCCGGAAGTACACCGTGTTTTGCTCTCACCCCTATC
CTACCGTGATCAGCGAGTTCGAGGCCTCTCCTGACAGCTTCTCCTACAGAATCCCCAACCTGTCCAGAAA
CAGACAGTACAGCGTGTGGGTCGTCGCCGTGACATCTGCCGGAAGAGGCAATAGCAGCGAGATCATCACA
GTGGAACCCCTGGCCAAGGCTCCCGCCAGAATCCTGACATTTTCCGGCACCGTGACCACACCTTGGATGA
AGGACATCGTGCTGCCCTGCAAAGCCGTGGGCGATCCATCTCCTGCTGTGAAGTGGATGAAGGATAGCAA
CGGCACCCCTAGCCTGGTCACAATCGACGGCAGAAGATCCATCTTCAGCAATGGCAGCTTCATCATCAGG
ACCGTGAAAGCCGAGGACTCCGGCTACTATAGCTGCATTGCCAACAACAACTGGGGCTCCGATGAGATCA
TCCTGAACCTGCAAGTGCAGGTCCCACCTGACCAGCCTAGACTGACCGTGTCTAAGACCACCAGCTCCAG
CATCACCCTGTCTTGGCTGCCAGGCGATAATGGCGGCAGCTCTATCAGGGGCTACATCCTGCAGTACTCC
GAGGACAACTCTGAGCAGTGGGGCAGCTTCCCTATCAGCCCTAGCGAGAGAAGCTACCGGCTCGAGAATC
TGAAGTGCGGCACATGGTACAAGTTTACCCTGACAGCCCAGAATGGCGTCGGCCCAGGCAGAATCTCCGA
GATCATTGAGGCCAAGACACTGGGCAAAGAGCCTCAGTTCTCCAAAGAGCAAGAGCTGTTCGCCTCCATC
AACACCACCAGAGTGCGCCTGAATCTGATCGGCTGGAATGACGGCGGCTGTCCCATCACCAGCTTTACCC
TGGAATACCGGCCTTTCGGCACCACCGTGTGGACAACTGCCCAGAGAACAAGCCTGAGCAAGTCTTACAT
CCTGTACGACCTCCAAGAGGCCACTTGGTACGAGCTGCAGATGAGAGTGTGTAACAGCGCCGGCTGTGCC
GAGAAGCAGGCCAATTTCGCCACACTGAACTACGACGGCAGCACAATCCCTCCACTGATCAAGTCTGTGG
TGCAGAATGAAGAGGGCCTGACCACAAACGAGGGACTGAAGATG
